Addgene plasmid #122605: pBT137-splitC
Purpose: clone M13 phage by SapI Golden Gate
Depositing lab: David Liu. Depositing organization: Broad Institute. Publication: Continuous evolution of base editors with expanded target compatibility and improved activity. Thuronyi BW, Koblan LW, Levy JM, Yeh WH, Zheng C, Newby GA, Wilson C, Bhaumik M, Shubina-Oleinik O, Holt JR, Liu DR. Nat Biotechnol. 2019 Jul 22. pii: 10.1038/s41587-019-0193-0. doi: 10.1038/s41587-019-0193-0. PubMed 31332326.
Backbone
  Vector backbone: pBT137
  Vector type: Bacterial Expression
Growth in bacteria
  Bacterial resistance: Kanamycin, 50 μg/mL
  Growth temperature: 37°C
  Growth strain: Top10
  Copy number: Low Copy
Gene/Insert
  Gene/Insert name: M13 bacteriophage genes
  Cloning method: Gibson Cloning
Terms and licenses: Academic/Nonprofit Terms; Industry Terms: Not Available to Industry
Depositor comments: low copy vector, confers a growth defect Please see https://benchling.com/s/seq-ih1mBVr8PDR0C7Hr5fDD for additional information.
How to cite: pBT137-splitC was a gift from David Liu (Addgene plasmid # 122605 ; http://n2t.net/addgene:122605 ; RRID:Addgene_122605)
