[The description below was written by a language model from this plasmid's Addgene catalogue record and pLannotate feature annotations shown in this document.]
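Description:
pBT137-splitC is a low-copy bacterial plasmid built on the pBT137 backbone that holds one portion of the M13 bacteriophage genome as a cloning part. Its stated purpose is to allow M13 phage to be assembled by SapI Golden Gate cloning. The "splitC" name suggests it is one of several plasmids that each carry a segment of the phage genome, although the record does not list the companion parts or annotate the SapI sites themselves. The plasmid is maintained in E. coli through the pSC101 origin together with its required Rep101 (RepA) replication protein, which keeps copy number low. Selection is by kanamycin through an aph(3')-Ia aminoglycoside phosphotransferase gene.

The annotated phage segment runs in a single orientation. It comprises a short fragment of gene III (minor coat protein pIII), followed by complete gene VI (minor coat protein pVI), gene I and gene IV (both involved in phage assembly), and then the M13 origin of replication, which spans the plasmid's numbering origin. Only a fragment of gene III is present, which is consistent with phage designs in which pIII is not encoded by the phage, though the record does not state this. No dedicated promoters are annotated for the phage genes. The depositor notes that the plasmid confers a growth defect on its host, which probably reflects carriage of phage genes and may explain the choice of a low-copy replicon.

The associated publication concerns continuous evolution of base editors. The plasmid therefore most likely serves as a modular backbone piece, combined by type IIS assembly with other fragments and a gene of interest, for building custom M13 phage for such evolution experiments.
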