Features (pLannotate 1.2.2; 8 found; start..end, strand, type, name):
     14..829     -  CDS            KanR: aminoglycoside phosphotransferase; aph(3')-Ia; confers resistance to kanamycin in bacteria or G418 (Geneticin®) in eukaryotes
    897..1847    -  CDS            Rep101: RepA protein needed for replication with the pSC101 origin; rep101
   1895..2117    -  rep_origin     pSC101 ori: low-copy replication origin that requires the Rep101 protein
   2631..2810    +  CDS            M13 gene III (fragment) (sequence partly withheld): pIII; III; minor coat protein
   2813..3151    +  CDS            M13 gene VI (sequence partly withheld): pVI; VI; minor coat protein
   3153..4199    +  CDS            M13 gene I (sequence partly withheld): pI; I; phage assembly
   4177..5457    +  CDS            M13 gene IV (sequence partly withheld): pIV; IV; phage assembly
   5445..2       +  rep_origin     M13 ori (across the origin) (sequence partly withheld): M13 bacteriophage origin of replication; arrow indicates direction of (+) strand synthesis
>Addgene plasmid #122605 | pBT137-splitC | addgene full sequence | sequence record 243372 | Addgene NGS Result
CTTAGAAGAGCTATTAGAAAAACTCATCGAGCATCAAATGAAACTGCAATTTATTCATATCAGGATTATC
AATACCATATTTTTGAAAAAGCCGTTTCTGTAATGAAGGAGAAAACTCACCGAGGCAGTTCCATAGGATG
GCAAGATCCTGGTATCGGTCTGCGATTCCGACTCGTCCAACATCAATACAACCTATTAATTTCCCCTCGT
CAAAAATAAGGTTATCAAGTGAGAAATCACCATGAGTGACGACTGAATCCGGTGAGAATGGCAAAAGTTT
ATGCATTTCTTTCCAGACTTGTTCAACAGGCCAGCCATTACGCTCGTCATCAAAATCACTCGCATCAACC
AAACCGTTATTCATTCGTGATTGCGCCTGAGCGAGACGAAATACGCGATCGCTGTTAAAAGGACAATTAC
AAACAGGAATCGAATGCAACCGGCGCAGGAACACTGCCAGCGCATCAACAATATTTTCACCTGAATCAGG
ATATTCTTCTAATACCTGGAATGCTGTTTTCCCGGGGATCGCAGTGGTGAGTAACCATGCATCATCAGGA
GTACGGATAAAATGCTTGATGGTCGGAAGAGGCATAAATTCCGTCAGCCAGTTTAGTCTGACCATCTCAT
CTGTAACATCATTGGCAACGCTACCTTTGCCATGTTTCAGAAACAACTCTGGCGCATCGGGCTTCCCATA
CAATCGATAGATTGTCGCACCTGATTGCCCGACATTATCGCGAGCCCATTTATACCCATATAAATCAGCA
TCCATGTTGGAATTTAATCGCGGCCTAGAGCAAGACGTTTCCCGTTGAATATGGCTCATAACACCCCTTG
TATTACTGTTTATGTAAGCAGACAGTTTTATTGTTCATGAAGGCCAAATAGGCCGTTCAGATCCTTCCGT
ATTTAGCCAGTATGTTCTCTAGTGTGGTTCGTTGTTTTTGCGTGAGCCATGAGAACGAACCATTGAGATC
ATGCTTACTTTGCATGTCACTCAAAAATTTTGCCTCAAAACTGGTGAGCTGAATTTTTGCAGTTAAAGCA
TCGTGTAGTGTTTTTCTTAGTCCGTTACGTAGGTAGGAATCTGATGTAATGGTTGTTGGTATTTTGTCAC
CATTCATTTTTATCTGGTTGTTCTCAAGTTCGGTTACGAGATCCATTTGTCTATCTAGTTCAACTTGGAA
AATCAACGTATCAGTCGGGCGGCCTCGCTTATCAACCACCAATTTCATATTGCTGTAAGTGTTTAAATCT
TTACTTATTGGTTTCAAAACCCATTGGTTAAGCCTTTTAAACTCATGGTAGTTATTTTCAAGCATTAACA
TGAACTTAAATTCATCAAGGCTAATCTCTATATTTGCCTTGTGAGTTTTCTTTTGTGTTAGTTCTTTTAA
TAACCACTCATAAATCCTCATAGAGTATTTGTTTTCAAAAGACTTAACATGTTCCAGATTATATTTTATG
AATTTTTTTAACTGGAAAAGATAAGGCAATATCTCTTCACTAAAAACTAATTCTAATTTTTCGCTTGAGA
ACTTGGCATAGTTTGTCCACTGGAAAATCTCAAAGCCTTTAACCAAAGGATTCCTGATTTCCACAGTTCT
CGTCATCAGCTCTCTGGTTGCTTTAGCTAATACACCATAAGCATTTTCCCTACTGATGTTCATCATCTGA
GCGTATTGGTTATAAGTGAACGATACCGTCCGTTCTTTCCTTGTAGGGTTTTCAATCGTGGGGTTGAGTA
GTGCCACACAGCATAAAATTAGCTTGGTTTCATGCTCCGTTAAGTCATAGCGACTAATCGCTAGTTCATT
TGCTTTGAAAACAACTAATTCAGACATACATCTCAATTGGTCTAGGTGATTTTAATCACTATACCAATTG
AGATGGGCTAGTCAATGATAATTACTAGTCCTTTTCCTTTGAGTTGTGGGTATCTGTAAATTCTGCTAGA
CCTTTGCTGGAAAACTTGTAAATTCTGCTAGACCCTCTGTAAATTCCGCTAGACCTTTGTGTGTTTTTTT
TGTTTATATTCAAGTGGTTATAATTTATAGAATAAAGAAAGAATAAAAAAAGATAAAAAGAATAGATCCC
AGCCCTGTGTATAACTCACTACTTTAGTCAGTTCCGCAGTATTACAAAAGGATGTCGCAAACGCTGTTTG
CTCCTCTACAAAACAGACCTTAAAACCCTAAAGGCTTAAGTAGCACCCTCGCAAGCTCGGGCAAATCGCT
GAATATTCCTTTTGTCTCCGACCATCAGGCACCTGAGTCGCTGTCTTTTTCGTGACATTCAGTTCGCTGC
GCTCACGGCTCTGGCAGTGAATGGGGGTAAATGGCACTACAGGCGCCTTTTATGGATTCATGCAAGGAAA
CTACCCATAATACAAGAAAAGCCCGTCACGGGCTTCTCAGGGCGTTTTATGGCGGGTCTGCTATGTGGTG
CTATCTGACTTTTTGCTGTTCAGCAGTTCCTGCCCTCTGATTTTCCAGTCTGACCACTTCGGATTATCCC
GTGACAGGTCATTCAGACTGGCTAATGCACCCAGTAAGGCAGCGGTATCATCAACAGGCTTACCCGTCTT
ACTGTCGCTCTTCTGGCTCTAGAAGGAGATATTCAACATGCTCCCTCAATCGGTTGAATGTCGCCCTTTT
GTCTTTGGCGCTGGTAAACCATATGAA
[41 nt withheld, positions 2688-2728]
T
[40 nt withheld, positions 2730-2769]
CTTCT
[121 nt withheld, positions 2775-2895]
TCTC
[98 nt withheld, positions 2900-2997]
TGCTCAATTACCCTCTGACTTTGTTCAGGGT
[50 nt withheld, positions 3029-3078]
TTCTGTAAAGA
[55 nt withheld, positions 3090-3144]
CAAAT
[194 nt withheld, positions 3150-3343]
ATCTGATTTGCTTGCTATTGGGCGCGGTAATGATTCCTACGATGAAAATAAAAACGGATTGCTTGTTCTC
GATGAGTGCGGTACTTGGTTTAATACCCGTTCTTGGAATGAT
[32 nt withheld, positions 3456-3487]
ACATGCTCGTAAATTAGGATGGGATATTATTTTTCTTGTTCAGGAC
[44 nt withheld, positions 3534-3577]
TGTTGTTTATTGTCGTCGTCTGGACAGAATTACTTTACCTTTTGTCGGTACTTTATATTCTCTTATTACT
GGCTCGAAAATGCCTCTGCCTAAATTACATGTTGGCGTTGTTAAATATGGC
[53 nt withheld, positions 3699-3751]
GTATAACGCATACGATACTAAACAGGCTTTTTCTAGTAATTATGATTCCGGTGTTTATTCTTATTTAACG
[107 nt withheld, positions 3822-3928]
T
[110 nt withheld, positions 3930-4039]
T
[86 nt withheld, positions 4041-4126]
ACTTACATATATTGATTTATGTACTGTTTCC
[84 nt withheld, positions 4158-4241]
G
[35 nt withheld, positions 4243-4277]
TATAACTTGGTATTCAAAGCAATCAGGCGAATCCGTTATTGTTTCTCCCGATGTAAAAGGTACTGTTACT
GTATATTCATCTGACGTTAAATCTGAAAATCTACGCAATTTCTTTATTTCTGTTTTACGTGCAAATAATT
TTGATATGGTAGGTTCTAACCCTTCCATTATTCAGAAGTATAATCCAAACAATCAGGATTATATTGATGA
ATTGCCATCACCTGATAA
[45 nt withheld, positions 4506-4550]
CCCGCAAAATGATAATGTTACTCAAACTTTTAAAATTAATAACGTTCGGGCAAAGGATTTACTACGAGTT
GTCGAATTGTTTGTAAAGTCTAATACTTCTAAATCCTCAAATGTATTATCTATTGACGGATCTAATCTAT
TAGTTGTTAGTGCTCCTAAAGATATTTTAGATAACCTTTCTCAATTCCTTTCAACTGTTGATTTGCCAAC
TGACCAGGTATTGATTGAGGGTTTGATATTT
[32 nt withheld, positions 4792-4823]
ATTTGCTGCTGGCTCTCAGCGTGGCACTGTTGCAGGCGGA
[38 nt withheld, positions 4864-4901]
TGGTGGTTCGTTCGGTATTTTTAATGGCGATGTTTTAGGGCTATCAGTTCA
[42 nt withheld, positions 4953-4994]
A
[35 nt withheld, positions 4996-5030]
CTCTA
[73 nt withheld, positions 5036-5108]
GATTGAGCGTCAAAATGTAGGTATTTCCATGAGCGTTTTTCCT
[38 nt withheld, positions 5152-5189]
C
[53 nt withheld, positions 5191-5243]
CCAAAGAAGTATTGCT
[33 nt withheld, positions 5260-5292]
C
[103 nt withheld, positions 5294-5396]
CTCTAACGAGGAG
[159 nt withheld, positions 5410-5568]
CGCCGGCTTTCCCCGTCAAGCGCTAAATCGGGGGC
[106 nt withheld, positions 5604-5709]
CCTTTGACGTTGGAGTCCACGTTCTTT
[37 nt withheld, positions 5737-5773]
ACCCTATCTCGGGCTATTCTTTTGATTTATAAGGGATTTTGCCGATTTCGGCCTATTGGTTAAAAAATGA
GCTGATTTAACAAAAATTTAACGCGAATTTTAACAAAAT
[37 nt withheld, positions 5883-5919]
TTCCTGTTTTTGGGGCTTTT
